Addgene plasmid #209448: pCRISPR-cBEST-v2-SF14P
Purpose: improved pCRISPR-cBEST plasmid with optimized sgRNA cloning site and expression of the sgRNA from the SF14P promoter
Depositing lab: Tilmann Weber. Depositing organization: Danmarks Tekniske Universitet. Publication: Biosynthesis of the Azoxy Compound Azodyrecin from Streptomyces mirabilis P8-A2. Maleckis M, Wibowo M, Gren T, Jarmusch SA, Sterndorff EB, Booth T, Henriksen NNSE, Whitford CM, Jiang X, Jorgensen TS, Ding L, Weber T. ACS Chem Biol. 2024 Feb 10. doi: 10.1021/acschembio.3c00632. PubMed 38340355.
Backbone
  Vector backbone: pGM1190
  Vector type: CRISPR, Synthetic Biology
Growth in bacteria
  Bacterial resistance: Apramycin, 25 μg/mL
  Growth temperature: 37°C
  Growth strain: DH5alpha
  Growth instructions: maintenance in streptomycetes at 30 C. Temperature sensitive pSG5 replicon, replication only below 37 C.
  Copy number: Unknown
Gene/Insert
  Gene/Insert name: Codon optimized APOBEC1-nCas9-UGI fusion protein (alt name: Cytosine base editor)
  Species: Synthetic
  Insert size (bp): 5100
  Promoter: PtipA; sgRNA expression from SF14P promoter
  Cloning method: Gibson Cloning
  Sequencing primers: 5′ ctatgacatgattacgaattgtacAAGCTT; 3′ TGCTGACCGGATCAGCAGTC
Terms and licenses: Academic/Nonprofit Terms; Industry Terms: Not Available to Industry
How to cite: pCRISPR-cBEST-v2-SF14P was a gift from Tilmann Weber (Addgene plasmid # 209448 ; http://n2t.net/addgene:209448 ; RRID:Addgene_209448)
