[The description below was written by a language model from this plasmid's Addgene catalogue record and pLannotate feature annotations shown in this document.]
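Description:
pCRISPR-cBEST-v2-SF14P is an E. coli–Streptomyces shuttle plasmid of about 12.2 kb, built on the pGM1190 backbone, that delivers a cytosine base editor for genome engineering in streptomycetes. In E. coli it replicates from a high-copy ColE1/pUC-type origin and is selected with apramycin through the aac(3)IV acetyltransferase gene. An incP oriT allows conjugative transfer from E. coli into actinomycete recipients. There the plasmid is maintained by the pSG5 replicon and its Rep initiator protein. This replicon is temperature sensitive, so the plasmid can be lost by raising the growth temperature once editing is complete. The backbone also carries tsnR, the thiostrepton resistance methyltransferase gene from Streptomyces azureus.

The payload is a synthetic, codon-optimized fusion of roughly 5.1 kb that joins rat APOBEC1 cytidine deaminase, a Streptococcus pyogenes Cas9 nickase and the phage PBS2 uracil-DNA glycosylase inhibitor (UGI). According to the record it is expressed from PtipA, a thiostrepton-inducible promoter, although this promoter is not annotated in the feature table. Guided by the sgRNA, the nickase positions the deaminase to convert cytosine to uracil within the target window. UGI blocks uracil excision, which favours C-to-T outcomes without a double-strand break and makes it possible to introduce stop codons or point mutations. The sgRNA cassette lies upstream, with an S. pyogenes guide scaffold followed by a lambda t0 terminator, while an fd terminator sits downstream of the editor. The record describes this v2 variant as an improved pCRISPR-cBEST with an optimized sgRNA cloning site and sgRNA transcription from the SF14P promoter, which is also not annotated. Short lac, ble, FRT and M13 fragments appear to be backbone remnants. The associated publication concerns biosynthesis of a natural product in Streptomyces mirabilis.
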