Features (pLannotate 1.2.2; 21 found; start..end, strand, type, name):
    469..575     -  oriT           oriT: incP origin of transfer
    891..1691    +  CDS            ApmR: aminoglycoside 3-N-acetyltransferase type IV ; aac(3)IV; confers resistance to apramycin (Paget and Davies, 1996)
   1701..1726    +  protein_bind   FRT (mutant) (fragment): FRT site with a mutation in the core sequence (Azam et al., 1997) FLP recombinase from the Saccharomyces cerevisiae 2μ plasmid
   1730..1882    +  CDS            ble (fragment): BLE_KLEPN - Experimental evidence at protein level: Swiss-Prot protein existence level 1. Binding protein with a strong affinity to the bleomycin family of antibiotics. Binds to CL990; an antimitotic-antibiotic compound. From Klebsiella pneumoniae.
   1993..2580    +  rep_origin     ori: high-copy-number ColE1/pMB1/pBR322/pUC origin of replication
   2763..2855    +  CDS            lacI (fragment): lac repressor; lacI; The lac repressor binds to the lac operator to inhibit transcription in E. coli. This inhibition can be relieved by adding lactose or isopropyl-β-D-thiogalactopyranoside (IPTG).
   2868..2889    +  protein_bind   CAP binding site: CAP binding activates transcription in the presence of cAMP. E. coli catabolite activator protein
   2904..2934    +  promoter       lac promoter: promoter for the E. coli lac operon
   2938..2960    +  protein_bind   lac operator (fragment): The lac repressor binds to the lac operator to inhibit transcription in E. coli. This inhibition can be relieved by adding lactose or isopropyl-β-D-thiogalactopyranoside (IPTG). lac repressor encoded by lacI
   3106..3181    +  misc_RNA       gRNA scaffold: guide RNA scaffold for the Streptococcus pyogenes CRISPR/Cas9 system
   3230..3358    +  CDS            C1 (fragment): RPC1_BPP22 - Experimental evidence at protein level: Swiss-Prot protein existence level 1. Binds to two promoters, P(RE) and Pa23 and activate transcription from these promoters. From Salmonella phage P22 (Bacteriophage P22).
   3351..3385    -  terminator     lambda t0 terminator: minimal transcription terminator from phage lambda (Scholtissek and Grosse, 1987)
   3553..4239    +  CDS            Apobec1: ABEC1_RAT - Experimental evidence at protein level: Swiss-Prot protein existence level 1. Catalytic component of the apolipoprotein B mRNA editing enzyme complex which is responsible for the postranscriptional editing of a CAA codon for Gln to a UAA codon for stop in the APOB mRNA. May also play a role in the epigenetic regulation of gene expression by participating in DNA demethylation. From Rattus norvegicus (Rat).
   4288..8388    +  CDS            cas9: CAS9_STRP1 - Also known as csn1 From Streptococcus pyogenes serotype M1.
   8401..8649    +  CDS            UGI: UNGI_BPPB2 - Experimental evidence at protein level: Swiss-Prot protein existence level 1. This protein binds specifically and reversibly to the host uracil-DNA glycosylase, preventing removal of uracil residues from PBS2 DNA by the host uracil-excision repair system. From Bacillus phage PBS2 (Bacteriophage PBS2).
   8653..8685    -  misc_feature   MCS (fragment): pUC18/19 multiple cloning site
   8690..8828    -  CDS            M13 gene III (fragment) (sequence withheld): pIII; III; minor coat protein
   8833..8881    -  terminator     fd terminator (sequence withheld): central terminator from bacteriophage fd (Otsuka and Kunisawa, 1982)
   8885..9025    -  CDS            M13 gene VIII (fragment) (sequence withheld): pVIII; VIII; major coat protein
   9224..10030   +  CDS            tsnR: TSNR_STRAJ - Also known as tsr From Streptomyces azureus.
  10596..12038   +  CDS            pSG5 Rep: replication initiator protein from the Streptomyces ghanaensis plasmid pSG5; rep
>Addgene plasmid #209448 | pCRISPR-cBEST-v2-SF14P | addgene full sequence | sequence record 416625 | Addgene NGS Result
GGCCGTCGACGACGACGCGTCCGCCTGCCTGCTTTTGGCCGGCGGGCCGGGCCGCGGTTGTCCGCCGGGT
CGGACCGGTCCCTTGGTCGACCGATGCCTCGGCCACGACGATGCTGGGCCCGAAGCGGTACGCGACCCGT
GCCGGGCCGCAGCGGATCGCGGCAGCAGGAGCTCCCCGCCCGCCACGGCTGGCTGGATGGTCGCCTCACG
CGCCCGCAGGGGTGACGGCGTGGGTGCGGCGGTCAGCCCCGTGATCGGGCGTCAGACGGCCGCTGAGGGA
CCGCGACCACCCCTCCCTTCCCGCCTGCCGTCTTTCACCGCCCGGCCGGTCCGCAGACGCCGTACGGCCA
GGCCACGGAGGATTACGGGCAGATGGCGCCCACCCGGCACCCGGGCTGGGGCACCCTGGACAGCACGAAG
GTCCGCCCCACTCACCGGGGCGGGCCTTCGCGTTGAGCTAGAGTTCCCGCCAGCCTCGCAGAGCAGGATT
CCCGTTGAGCACCGCCAGGTGCGAATAAGGGACAGTGAAGAAGGAACACCCGCTCGCGGGTGGGCCTACT
TCACCTATCCTGCCCGGCTGACGCCGTTGGATACACCAAGGAAAGTCTACACGAACCCTTTGGCAAAATC
CTGTATATCGTGCGAAAAAGGATGGATATACCGAAAAAATCGCTATAATGACCCCGAAGCAGGGTTATGC
AGCGGAAAATGCAGCTCACGGTAACTGATGCCGTATTTGCAGTACCAGCGTACGGCCCACAGAATGATGT
CACGCTGAAAATGCCGGCCTTTGAATGGGTTCATGTGCAGCTCCATAAGCAAAAGGGGATGATAAGTTTA
TCACCACCGACTATTTGCAACAGTGCCGTTGATCGTGCTATGATCGACTGATGTCATCAGCGGTGGAGTG
CAATGTCGTGCAATACGAATGGCGAAAAGCCGAGCTCATCGGTCAGCTTCTCAACCTTGGGGTTACCCCC
GGCGGTGTGCTGCTGGTCCACAGCTCCTTCCGTAGCGTCCGGCCCCTCGAAGATGGGCCACTTGGACTGA
TCGAGGCCCTGCGTGCTGCGCTGGGTCCGGGAGGGACGCTCGTCATGCCCTCGTGGTCAGGTCTGGACGA
CGAGCCGTTCGATCCTGCCACGTCGCCCGTTACACCGGACCTTGGAGTTGTCTCTGACTCATTCTGGCGC
CTGCCAAATGTAAAGCGCAGCGCCCATCCATTTGCCTTTGCGGCAGCGGGGCCACAGGCAGAGCAGATCA
TCTCTGATCCATTGCCCCTGCCACCTCACTCGCCTGCAAGCCCGGTCGCCCGTGTCCATGAACTCGATGG
GCAGGTACTTCTCCTCGGCGTGGGACACGATGCCAACACGACGCTGCATCTTGCCGAGTTGTTGGCAAAG
GTTCCCTATGGGGTGCCGAGACACTGCACCATTCTTCAGGATGGCAAGTTGGTACGCGTCGATTATCTCG
AGAATGACCACTGCTGTGAGCGCTTTGCCTTGGCGGACAGGTGGCTCAAGGAGAAGAGCCTTCAGAAGGA
AGGTCCAGTCGGTCATGCCTTTGCTCGGTTGATCCGCTCCCGCGACATTGTGGCGACAGCCCTGGGTCAA
CTGGGCCGAGATCCGTTGATCTTCCTGCATCCGCCAGAGGCGGGATGCGAAGAATGCGATGCCGCTCGCC
AGTCGATTGGCTGAGCTCATAAGTTCCTATTCCGAAGTTCCTATTCGAAATGACCGACCAAGCGACGCCC
AACCTGCCATCACGAGATTTCGATTCCACCGCCGCCTTCTATGAAAGGTTGGGCTTCGGAATCGTTTTCC
GGGACGCCGGCTGGATGATCCTCCAGCGCGGGGATCTCATGCTGGAGTTCTTCGCCCACCCCAAAAGGAT
CTAGGTGAAGATCCTTTTTGATAATCTCATGACCAAAATCCCTTAACGTGAGTTTTCGTTCCACTGAGCG
TCAGACCCCGTAGAAAAGATCAAAGGATCTTCTTGAGATCCTTTTTTTCTGCGCGTAATCTGCTGCTTGC
AAACAAAAAAACCACCGCTACCAGCGGTGGTTTGTTTGCCGGATCAAGAGCTACCAACTCTTTTTCCGAA
GGTAACTGGCTTCAGCAGAGCGCAGATACCAAATACTGTTCTTCTAGTGTAGCCGTAGTTAGGCCACCAC
TTCAAGAACTCTGTAGCACCGCCTACATACCTCGCTCTGCTAATCCTGTTACCAGTGGCTGCTGCCAGTG
GCGATAAGTCGTGTCTTACCGGGTTGGACTCAAGACGATAGTTACCGGATAAGGCGCAGCGGTCGGGCTG
AACGGGGGGTCGTGCACACAGCCCAGCTTGGAGCGAACGACCTACACCGAACTGAGATACCTACAGCGTG
AGCTATGAGAAAGCGCCACGCTTCCCGAAGGGAGAAAGGCGGACAGGTATCCGGTAAGCGGCAGGGTCGG
AACAGGAGAGCGCACGAGGGAGCTTCCAGGGGGAAACGCCTGGTATCTTTATAGTCCTGTCGGGTTTCGC
CACCTCTGACTTGAGCGTCGATTTTTGTGATGCTCGTCAGGGGGGCGGAGCCTATGGAAAAACGCCAGCA
ACGCGGCCTTTTTACGGTTCCTGGCCTTTTGCTGGCCTTTTGCTCACATGTTCTTTCCTGCGTTATCCCC
TGATTCTGTGGATAACCGTATTACCGCCTTTGAGTGAGCTGATACCGCTCGCCGCAGCCGAACGACCGAG
CGCAGCGAGTCAGTGAGCGAGGAAGCGGAAGAGCGCCCAATACGCAAACCGCCTCTCCCCGCGCGTTGGC
CGATTCATTAATGCAGCTGGCACGACAGGTTTCCCGACTGGAAAGCGGGCAGTGAGCGCAACGCAATTAA
TGTGAGTTAGCTCACTCATTAGGCACCCCAGGCTTTACACTTTATGCTTCCGGCTCGTATGTTGTGTGGA
ATTGTGAGCGGATAACAATTTCACACAGGAAACAGCTATGACATGATTACGAATTGTACAAGCTTCCTAT
CCAGGAGATATTATGAGTTACGTAGACCTACGCCTTGACCTTGATGAGGCGGCGTGAGCTACAATCAATA
CTCGATTGCTAGCGTCAGATCCATGGTTTTAGAGCTAGAAATAGCAAGTTAAAATAAGGCTAGTCCGTTA
TCAACTTGAAAAAGTGGCACCGAGTCGGTGCTTTTTTTACGTAGGCGTCAGCTACGATGTTCCGGGGACT
GCTGATCCGGTCAGCAGGTGGAAGAGGGACTGGATTCCAAAGTTCTCAATGCTGCTTGCTGTTCTTGAAT
GGGGGGTCGTTGACGACGACATGGCTCGATTGGCGCGACAAGTTGCTGCGATTCTCACCAATAAAAAACG
CCCGGCGGCAACCGAGCGTTCTGAACAAATCCAGATGGAGTTCTGAGGTCATTACTGGACCGGATCGGGG
ATCTGGGCTGAGGGAGCCGACGGCACGCGGCGGCTCACGGCGTGGCACGCGGAACGTCCGGGCTTGCACC
TCACGTCACGTGAGGAGGCAGCGTGGACGGCGTCAGAGAAGGGAGCGGACATATGTCCTCCGAGACCGGC
CCCGTGGCCGTGGACCCGACCCTGCGTCGCCGCATCGAGCCGCACGAGTTCGAGGTCTTCTTCGACCCGC
GCGAGCTGCGCAAGGAGACCTGCCTGCTGTACGAGATCAACTGGGGCGGCCGGCACTCCATCTGGCGCCA
CACCTCGCAGAACACCAACAAGCACGTCGAGGTCAACTTCATCGAGAAGTTCACCACCGAGCGGTACTTC
TGCCCGAACACCCGCTGCTCCATCACCTGGTTCCTGTCCTGGTCCCCCTGCGGCGAGTGCTCCCGGGCCA
TCACCGAGTTCCTGTCCCGCTACCCGCACGTCACCCTGTTCATCTACATCGCCCGGCTGTACCACCACGC
CGACCCGCGCAACCGGCAGGGCCTGCGCGACCTGATCTCCTCCGGCGTCACCATCCAGATCATGACCGAG
CAGGAGTCCGGCTACTGCTGGCGGAACTTCGTCAACTACTCCCCGTCCAACGAGGCCCACTGGCCCCGCT
ACCCGCACCTGTGGGTCCGCCTGTACGTCCTGGAGCTGTACTGCATCATCCTGGGCCTGCCGCCCTGCCT
GAACATCCTGCGTCGCAAGCAGCCGCAGCTGACCTTCTTCACCATCGCCCTCCAGTCCTGCCACTACCAG
CGCCTGCCGCCCCACATCCTGTGGGCCACCGGCCTGAAGTCCGGCTCCGAGACCCCGGGCACCTCGGAGT
CCGCCACCCCGGAGTCCGACAAGAAGTACTCCATCGGCCTCGCGATCGGCACCAACTCCGTGGGCTGGGC
GGTCATCACCGACGAGTACAAGGTCCCCTCCAAGAAGTTCAAGGTCCTGGGCAACACCGACCGGCACTCG
ATCAAGAAGAACCTGATCGGCGCCCTGCTCTTCGACAGCGGCGAGACCGCCGAGGCGACCCGCCTGAAGC
GGACCGCGCGTCGCCGCTACACCCGGCGCAAGAACCGCATCTGCTACCTGCAGGAAATCTTCTCCAACGA
GATGGCCAAGGTGGACGACTCGTTCTTCCACCGCCTGGAGGAGAGCTTCCTGGTGGAGGAGGACAAGAAG
CACGAGCGCCACCCGATCTTCGGCAACATCGTGGACGAGGTGGCCTACCACGAGAAGTACCCCACCATCT
ACCACCTCCGCAAGAAGCTGGTGGACTCGACCGACAAGGCGGACCTGCGGCTCATCTACCTGGCCCTCGC
GCACATGATCAAGTTCCGCGGCCACTTCCTCATCGAGGGCGACCTGAACCCGGACAACTCCGACGTGGAC
AAGCTCTTCATCCAGCTGGTGCAGACCTACAACCAGCTGTTCGAGGAGAACCCCATCAACGCCAGCGGCG
TGGACGCCAAGGCGATCCTCTCCGCGCGCCTGAGCAAGTCCCGGCGCCTGGAGAACCTCATCGCCCAGCT
GCCGGGCGAGAAGAAGAACGGCCTCTTCGGCAACCTGATCGCGCTGTCGCTCGGCCTGACCCCCAACTTC
AAGAGCAACTTCGACCTGGCCGAGGACGCGAAGCTCCAGCTGTCCAAGGACACCTACGACGACGACCTGG
ACAACCTGCTCGCCCAGATCGGCGACCAGTACGCGGACCTCTTCCTGGCCGCGAAGAACCTCTCGGACGC
CATCCTGCTCAGCGACATCCTGCGGGTCAACACCGAGATCACCAAGGCCCCGCTGTCGGCGAGCATGATC
AAGCGGTACGACGAGCACCACCAGGACCTGACCCTGCTCAAGGCCCTCGTGCGCCAGCAGCTGCCCGAGA
AGTACAAGGAAATCTTCTTCGACCAGTCCAAGAACGGCTACGCCGGCTACATCGACGGCGGCGCGTCGCA
GGAGGAGTTCTACAAGTTCATCAAGCCGATCCTGGAGAAGATGGACGGCACCGAGGAGCTGCTCGTCAAG
CTGAACCGCGAGGACCTGCTCCGCAAGCAGCGGACCTTCGACAACGGCTCCATCCCGCACCAGATCCACC
TGGGCGAGCTCCACGCCATCCTCCGGCGCCAGGAGGACTTCTACCCCTTCCTGAAGGACAACCGCGAGAA
GATCGAGAAGATCCTGACCTTCCGCATCCCGTACTACGTCGGCCCCCTGGCCCGCGGCAACTCCCGGTTC
GCGTGGATGACCCGGAAGTCGGAGGAGACCATCACCCCGTGGAACTTCGAGGAGGTCGTGGACAAGGGCG
CGTCCGCGCAGTCGTTCATCGAGCGCATGACCAACTTCGACAAGAACCTCCCGAACGAGAAGGTCCTGCC
CAAGCACTCCCTGCTCTACGAGTACTTCACCGTGTACAACGAGCTGACCAAGGTCAAGTACGTGACCGAG
GGCATGCGGAAGCCGGCCTTCCTGTCGGGCGAGCAGAAGAAGGCGATCGTGGACCTGCTCTTCAAGACCA
ACCGCAAGGTCACCGTGAAGCAGCTGAAGGAGGACTACTTCAAGAAGATCGAGTGCTTCGACTCCGTCGA
GATCAGCGGCGTGGAGGACCGCTTCAACGCCTCCCTGGGCACCTACCACGACCTGCTCAAGATCATCAAG
GACAAGGACTTCCTCGACAACGAGGAGAACGAGGACATCCTGGAGGACATCGTCCTCACCCTGACCCTCT
TCGAGGACCGCGAGATGATCGAGGAGCGGCTCAAGACCTACGCCCACCTGTTCGACGACAAGGTGATGAA
GCAGCTGAAGCGTCGCCGCTACACCGGCTGGGGCCGCCTCTCCCGGAAGCTGATCAACGGCATCCGGGAC
AAGCAGAGCGGCAAGACCATCCTGGACTTCCTCAAGTCCGACGGCTTCGCCAACCGCAACTTCATGCAGC
TCATCCACGACGACAGCCTGACCTTCAAGGAGGACATCCAGAAGGCCCAGGTCTCGGGCCAGGGCGACAG
CCTCCACGAGCACATCGCCAACCTGGCGGGCTCCCCGGCGATCAAGAAGGGCATCCTCCAGACCGTCAAG
GTCGTGGACGAGCTGGTCAAGGTGATGGGCCGCCACAAGCCCGAGAACATCGTGATCGAGATGGCCCGGG
AGAACCAGACCACCCAGAAGGGCCAGAAGAACTCGCGCGAGCGGATGAAGCGGATCGAGGAGGGCATCAA
GGAGCTCGGCAGCCAGATCCTGAAGGAGCACCCGGTCGAGAACACCCAGCTGCAGAACGAGAAGCTGTAC
CTCTACTACCTGCAGAACGGCCGCGACATGTACGTGGACCAGGAGCTCGACATCAACCGGCTGTCCGACT
ACGACGTGGACCACATCGTGCCGCAGTCCTTCCTGAAGGACGACTCGATCGACAACAAGGTCCTGACCCG
CTCGGACAAGAACCGGGGCAAGTCCGACAACGTGCCCTCGGAGGAGGTCGTGAAGAAGATGAAGAACTAC
TGGCGCCAGCTGCTCAACGCCAAGCTCATCACCCAGCGCAAGTTCGACAACCTGACCAAGGCCGAGCGGG
GCGGCCTGAGCGAGCTCGACAAGGCGGGCTTCATCAAGCGCCAGCTGGTCGAGACCCGGCAGATCACCAA
GCACGTGGCCCAGATCCTGGACTCCCGGATGAACACCAAGTACGACGAGAACGACAAGCTGATCCGCGAG
GTCAAGGTGATCACCCTCAAGAGCAAGCTGGTCTCCGACTTCCGCAAGGACTTCCAGTTCTACAAGGTCC
GGGAGATCAACAACTACCACCACGCCCACGACGCGTACCTGAACGCCGTCGTGGGCACCGCGCTGATCAA
GAAGTACCCGAAGCTGGAGTCCGAGTTCGTCTACGGCGACTACAAGGTCTACGACGTGCGCAAGATGATC
GCCAAGAGCGAGCAGGAGATCGGCAAGGCCACCGCGAAGTACTTCTTCTACTCCAACATCATGAACTTCT
TCAAGACCGAGATCACCCTGGCCAACGGCGAGATCCGCAAGCGGCCCCTGATCGAGACCAACGGCGAGAC
CGGCGAGATCGTCTGGGACAAGGGCCGCGACTTCGCCACCGTCCGGAAGGTGCTGTCGATGCCGCAGGTC
AACATCGTGAAGAAGACCGAGGTGCAGACCGGCGGCTTCAGCAAGGAGTCCATCCTCCCCAAGCGCAACA
GCGACAAGCTGATCGCCCGGAAGAAGGACTGGGACCCGAAGAAGTACGGCGGCTTCGACAGCCCCACCGT
CGCCTACTCCGTGCTGGTCGTGGCGAAGGTCGAGAAGGGCAAGAGCAAGAAGCTGAAGTCCGTGAAGGAG
CTGCTCGGCATCACCATCATGGAGCGCTCCTCGTTCGAGAAGAACCCGATCGACTTCCTGGAGGCCAAGG
GCTACAAGGAGGTCAAGAAGGACCTCATCATCAAGCTGCCCAAGTACAGCCTGTTCGAGCTGGAGAACGG
CCGCAAGCGGATGCTCGCCTCCGCGGGCGAGCTGCAGAAGGGCAACGAGCTGGCCCTCCCGTCGAAGTAC
GTCAACTTCCTGTACCTCGCGTCCCACTACGAGAAGCTGAAGGGCTCGCCCGAGGACAACGAGCAGAAGC
AGCTCTTCGTGGAGCAGCACAAGCACTACCTGGACGAGATCATCGAGCAGATCAGCGAGTTCAGCAAGCG
CGTCATCCTGGCCGACGCGAACCTCGACAAGGTGCTGTCCGCCTACAACAAGCACCGCGACAAGCCGATC
CGGGAGCAGGCGGAGAACATCATCCACCTGTTCACCCTCACCAACCTGGGCGCCCCCGCCGCGTTCAAGT
ACTTCGACACCACCATCGACCGCAAGCGGTACACCTCCACCAAGGAGGTCCTCGACGCGACCCTGATCCA
CCAGAGCATCACCGGCCTGTACGAGACCCGCATCGACCTGTCCCAGCTCGGCGGCGACTCCGGCGGCTCC
ACCAACCTGTCCGACATCATCGAGAAGGAGACCGGCAAGCAGCTGGTCATCCAGGAGTCCATCCTGATGC
TGCCGGAGGAAGTCGAGGAAGTCATCGGCAACAAGCCCGAGTCCGACATCCTGGTCCACACCGCCTACGA
CGAGTCCACCGACGAGAACGTCATGCTGCTGACCTCGGACGCCCCCGAGTACAAGCCCTGGGCCCTGGTC
ATCCAGGACTCCAACGGCGAGAACAAGATCAAGATGCTGTGATCTAGAGGATCCCCGGGTACCGAGCTCG
AATTCCCCA
[336 nt withheld, positions 8690-9025]
TCGTCGAAGGCACTAGAGGCCTATATGCGGGGATCGACCGCGCGGGTCCCGGACGGGGAAGAGCGGGGAG
CTTTGCCAGAGAGCGACGACTTCCCCTTGCGTTGGTGATTGCCGGTCAGGGCAGCCATCCGCCATCGTCG
CGTAGGGTGTCACACCCCAGGAATCGCGTCACTGAACACAGCAGCCGGTAGGACGACCATGACTGAGTTG
GACACCATCGCAAATCCGTCCGATCCCGCGGTGCAGCGGATCATCGATGTCACCAAGCCGTCGCGATCCA
ACATAAAGACAACGTTGATCGAGGACGTCGAGCCCCTCATGCACAGCATCGCGGCCGGGGTGGAGTTCAT
CGAGGTCTACGGCAGCGACAGCAGTCCTTTTCCATCTGAGTTGCTGGATCTGTGCGGGCGGCAGAACATA
CCGGTCCGCCTCATCGACTCCTCGATCGTCAACCAGTTGTTCAAGGGGGAGCGGAAGGCCAAGACATTCG
GCATCGCCCGCGTCCCTCGCCCGGCCAGGTTCGGCGATATCGCGAGCCGGCGTGGGGACGTCGTCGTTCT
CGACGGGGTGAAGATCGTCGGGAACATCGGCGCGATAGTACGCACGTCGCTCGCGCTCGGAGCGTCGGGG
ATCATCCTGGTCGACAGTGACATCACCAGCATCGCGGACCGGCGTCTCCAAAGGGCCAGCCGAGGTTACG
TCTTCTCCCTTCCCGTCGTTCTCTCCGGTCGCGAGGAGGCCATCGCCTTCATTCGGGACAGCGGTATGCA
GCTGATGACGCTCAAGGCGGATGGCGACATTTCCGTGAAGGAACTCGGGGACAATCCGGATCGGCTGGCC
TTGCTGTTCGGCAGCGAAAAGGGTGGGCCTTCCGACCTGTTCGAGGAGGCGTCTTCCGCCTCGGTTTCCA
TCCCCATGATGAGCCAGACCGAGTCTCTCAACGTTTCCGTTTCCCTCGGAATCGCGCTGCACGAGAGGAT
CGACAGGAATCTCGCGGCCAACCGATAAGCGCCTCTGTTCCTCGGACGCTCGGTTGCTCGACCTCGATTC
GTCAGTGATGATCAACAGGACCCAGAAATGGCACGAGCCCGGGATTGGCCTCCCGGGCTCGCCGCCCCCG
AACCGGCGCAGCATGCCGAGTGAGGACGTTTGCTCTGTGACGAGCGTACGAGAGAACAGCGCGTCGACAC
CACCGCGCCCCGCCGGACCGAAGTGCCACTGCGGCACCCCGATCGTCCACATCCCCGGGAAGCGCCCCAA
AATCTACTGCTCGGACGCCTGCCGAAAGCGCGCAAAGCGTCTCATTGCGGACCAGTCACGCAGCGTAGCA
AGCACGACTACAGCGGGTAATCCGGACGCGGGCTTTAGTAGTAAGGGAAAATCTCCGTCCACTGCAGGTC
AGAGCGCTGTAACTGGAACGGGTTCTACCCCAAACGAGGGTGCCGCGACAGCCGGGCGGGAGGACCCGCG
CGACGAGCGGTTCGCCCGGCGGGACCGGCACCAGACGGTGTCGCTGAACGAGGCGTTCAAGGGCTGCGGG
ACCCGGCTCACTGCCGGGACGGCCGAGCTGATGTGGAAGCCGGGCGAGGCGACGTGGGGCAACACGTGCC
GCTGCAACAACGTCCACACCTGCCCGTGGTGCATGAGCCGCATCCTGGCCGTACGGGGCTCGAACGTGCA
GCTCGCCGCCGACGGTCTCGCGGACGCCGGGTACGGGCTGCACCTTGGCACGAACACGTTGCGCCACTTC
GAGCGCATGGCGTTCGGCACCGTCCGCAAGGGAATGCGGCACGGCCTGGTCGCGGTCTTGCACGACGGCT
GGAAGGGCGCGTACGGCTCGTCCGGCCGCCGCTGGCGCACGATGCGCGACGACTTCGGGATCATCGGCTA
CGAGCGGGCCTTCGAGGACACCTTCGGCTGGGGCTCCGGCTGGCACCTGCACTGGCACACGCTCTGGGTC
ACCCGCGAGGTGCTCGGCCCGGACGCCCAGGCCGCGTTCCGCGACGCACTCGCCGGAGCCTGGGCCGCCG
GGGTCGAATCCGCGGGCGGCTACACCGTCAGCGAGACGTGCGACCGGCCCGGTTGCTCCTGTGAGGGCAA
GGGCCACGGCACCGACGTGCGCCCACTCAACGGCGCGGACGCCGCTGACGGCGATGCGGGCAAGCAGGCC
CGCTACCTCTACAAGGACGGCGACAAGACCAAGGGCGGCGTCGCCAAGATCGGCCTGGAGCTGGCCGGAC
AGAACTTCAAGGCCGGTCGCGGCGACGACCGCATGGGACCGCTCGACCTGGGCGACGCGGCGGCCGCCGA
GCTGCAGCGGCTTCGTCGGCCCGGCCCGTTCGTCGAGAAGTACCGCGAGCGCGAGTTCGGCGTCTTCCAG
GTCCGCAAGCACTACCGGTCGCAGAACCTGAACCGGCTGATCAAGGAACTCGGCATCCAGCAGGACGTCC
GCACCGAGGAGGAGATCACCGACGACACCGAGGGCCTGGTCGCCATCGCGGTCATCCCGGCCTACATCTG
GTACCGATACATCGCCCGCGTCGCCGGACGTCGCCTCGACCTCATCAAGGTCGCCGAGACGTACGGCCTA
CCGGGCGTCCGGCGGCTCGTCGAGTCCTGGGGCCTGGTGTGGGGCAAGGACGTCCTGGACCCGCCCGCCC
CGGAAGCGCCGGCCGCGCCGGGCGACCTTGACGCTGACCAGATGAGGTTCGAGGTCATGTCCGAGGAGGA
AGCTGCTTTCCGCGAGGCGCGCCGGAAGGCCAACGAGGCCCGCACGGAGGAGCTGGCCGCTTCGCTCGAC
CGAGTGCGTCAGCCGAAGAAGGAGGCGATCCGCCCGACGATCAGCCTTCGGAAGCGCCTGAAGCCGAAGC
CGGTCACCGTCGACGTCAAGACTCCCCCGCCCGGCGCCGCGTCGCCCGTGTGCCGCCGCTGCAAGGGCAA
GCTCGCCCCGGTACTCCAGCCCTGGGGCCAGCACCCCGGAGACTGCCTCCGCGTCGACACAGCGGTCGCG
TAGGGCCGCTGAGGGACCGCCATGAGACCGCCACCCCGGACATCCGGGTGGCGGTCTCATGGCGGTCCCG
GCGCGAAAGCCGAGGGTCTGCCTGCCGTGAGGTGGCCGGCGGACCTGGGTTACTGCTGGAATCCCGCGCC
CAGTCCGAGCGTCCGCCGGCGCTTTTCACCTGGCTCCGGGTGCTCGTCGATGAGCACCA
